Addgene plasmid #172113: PB-TO-hNIL
Purpose: Piggybac Tet-ON plasmid for differentiating hiPSCs into lower motor neurons via NGN2, ISL1, and LHX3 expression
Depositing lab: iPSC Neurodegenerative Disease Initiative (iNDI) & Michael Ward. Depositing organization: National Institute on Aging (NIA). Publication: A reference human induced pluripotent stem cell line for large-scale collaborative studies. Pantazis CB, Yang A, Lara E, McDonough JA, Blauwendraat C, Peng L, Oguro H, Kanaujiya J, Zou J, Sebesta D, Pratt G, Cross E, Blockwick J, Buxton P, Kinner-Bibeau L, Medura C, Tompkins C, Hughes S, Santiana M, Faghri F, Nalls MA, Vitale D, Ballard S, Qi YA, Ramos DM, Anderson KM, Stadler J, Narayan P, Papademetriou J, Reilly L, Nelson MP, Aggarwal S, Rosen LU, Kirwan P, Pisupati V, Coon SL, Scholz SW, Priebe T, Ottl M, Dong J, Meijer M, Janssen LJM, Lourenco VS, van der Kant R, Crusius D, Paquet D, Raulin AC, Bu G, Held A, Wainger BJ, Gabriele RMC, Casey JM, Wray S, Abu-Bonsrah D, Parish CL, Beccari MS, Cleveland DW, Li E, Rose IVL, Kampmann M, Calatayud Aristoy C, Verstreken P, Heinrich L, Chen MY, Schule B, Dou D, Holzbaur ELF, Zanellati MC, Basundra R, Deshmukh M, Cohen S, Khanna R, Raman M, Nevin ZS, Matia M, Van Lent J, Timmerman V, Conklin BR, Johnson Chase K, Zhang K, Funes S, Bosco DA, Erlebach L, Welzer M, Kronenberg-Versteeg D, Lyu G, Arenas E, Coccia E, Sarrafha L, Ahfeldt T, Marioni JC, Skarnes WC, Cookson MR, Ward ME, Merkle FT. Cell Stem Cell. 2022 Dec 1;29(12):1685-1702.e22. doi: 10.1016/j.stem.2022.11.004. PubMed 36459969.
Backbone
  Vector backbone: pUCM
  Backbone size w/o insert (bp): 12000
  Total vector size (bp): 16495
  Vector type: Mammalian Expression
  Selectable markers: Puromycin
Growth in bacteria
  Bacterial resistance: Ampicillin, 100 μg/mL
  Growth temperature: 37°C
  Growth strain: DH5alpha
  Copy number: High Copy
Gene/Insert 1
  Gene/Insert name: hNGN2
  Species: H. sapiens (human)
  Insert size (bp): 819
  Entrez Gene: NEUROG2 (a.k.a. Atoh4, Math4A, NGN2, bHLHa8, ngn-2)
  Promoter: TRE3G
  Cloning method: Restriction Enzyme; 5′ cloning site BamHi (not destroyed); 3′ cloning site BamHi (not destroyed)
  Sequencing primers: 5′ ccgtaccacttcctaccctc
Gene/Insert 2
  Gene/Insert name: hISL1
  Species: H. sapiens (human)
  Insert size (bp): 1050
  Entrez Gene: ISL1 (a.k.a. ISLET1, Isl-1)
  Promoter: TRE3G
  Cloning method: Unknown
  Sequencing primers: 5′ GACGCCAAGCTCACCAAG
Gene/Insert 3
  Gene/Insert name: hLHX3
  Species: H. sapiens (human)
  Insert size (bp): 1209
  Entrez Gene: LHX3 (a.k.a. CPHD3, LIM3, M2-LHX3)
  Promoter: TRE3G
  Cloning method: Unknown
  Sequencing primers: 5′ CAGCCTGCTGACATGTGG
Gene/Insert 4
  Gene/Insert name: puroR-T2A-mycNLS-mTagBFP2
  Insert size (bp): 1473
  Promoter: EF1a
  Tag / fusion protein: T2A-mycNLS-mTagBFP2
  Cloning method: Restriction Enzyme; 5′ cloning site SwaI (not destroyed); 3′ cloning site NotI (not destroyed)
  Sequencing primers: 5′ TCAAGCCTCAGACAGTGGTTC
Resource information
  A portion of this plasmid was derived from a plasmid made by: Michael Ward lab
Terms and licenses: Academic/Nonprofit Terms; Industry Terms: Not Available to Industry
How to cite: PB-TO-hNIL was a gift from iPSC Neurodegenerative Disease Initiative (iNDI) & Michael Ward (Addgene plasmid # 172113 ; http://n2t.net/addgene:172113 ; RRID:Addgene_172113)
