[The description below was written by a language model from this plasmid's Addgene catalogue record and pLannotate feature annotations shown in this document.]
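Description:
PB-TO-hNIL is a roughly 16.5 kb mammalian expression plasmid on a pUCM backbone. It is designed as a piggyBac transposon carrying a doxycycline-inducible (Tet-On) cassette that converts human iPSCs into lower motor neurons. In E. coli it is maintained as a high-copy plasmid through a ColE1/pUC-type origin and selected with ampicillin (AmpR). An f1 origin and assorted lac and lambda-derived backbone remnants are also annotated. The piggyBac terminal repeats implied by the name and stated purpose were not called in the automated feature table. Stable integration would presumably depend on a transposase supplied separately, which the record does not describe.

The differentiation payload is a single TRE3G-driven transcription unit containing human NEUROG2 (NGN2), ISL1 and LHX3 in tandem, terminated by an SV40 poly(A) signal. The short gaps between the coding sequences suggest linker or self-cleaving peptide elements, but these are not annotated. On the opposite strand, a CMV enhancer with a chimeric β-actin/β-globin intron (a CAG-type arrangement) drives a tetR-derived coding sequence with a rabbit β-globin poly(A). This is consistent with a constitutively expressed reverse Tet transactivator that switches on TRE3G when doxycycline is present. A synthetic poly(A) and a transcriptional pause site lie between this unit and the downstream marker cassette, presumably to limit read-through.

That cassette uses the EF-1α promoter to express puromycin resistance joined through T2A to a myc-tagged, nuclear-localised mTagBFP2, ending in a bGH poly(A). It allows drug selection and blue nuclear fluorescence screening of integrants. The cassette is flanked by loxP sites, so Cre could excise it after line establishment.
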