Features (pLannotate 1.2.2; 36 found; start..end, strand, type, name):
    522..1382    -  CDS            AmpR: β-lactamase; bla; confers resistance to ampicillin, carbenicillin, and related antibiotics
   1383..1487    -  promoter       AmpR promoter: bla
   1540..1968    -  rep_origin     f1 ori (sequence partly withheld): f1 bacteriophage origin of replication; arrow indicates direction of (+) strand synthesis
   1973..2128    -  CDS            lacZα (fragment): LacZα fragment of β-galactosidase; lacZ fragment
   2130..2249    +  CDS            B (fragment): PORTL_LAMBD - Experimental evidence at protein level: Swiss-Prot protein existence level 1. Forms the portal vertex of the capsid (PubMed:6228056, PubMed:6232391). This portal plays critical roles in head assembly, genome packaging, neck/tail attachment, and genome ejection (Probable). The portal protein multimerizes as a single ring-shaped homododecamer arranged around a central channel (PubMed:6232391). Binds to the terminase subunits to form the packaging machine (PubMed:7799432). From Escherichia phage lambda (Bacteriophage lambda).
   3423..3800    +  promoter       TRE3G promoter: 3rd-generation Tet-responsive promoter that can be activated by binding of Tet-On® 3G
   3816..4631    +  CDS            NEUROG2: NGN2_HUMAN - Also known as ATOH4, BHLHA8, NGN2. Experimental evidence at protein level: Swiss-Prot protein existence level 1. Transcriptional regulator. Involved in neuronal differentiation. Activates transcription by binding to the E box (5'- CANNTG-3'). From Homo sapiens (Human).
   4701..5747    +  CDS            ISL1: ISL1_HUMAN - Experimental evidence at protein level: Swiss-Prot protein existence level 1. DNA-binding transcriptional activator. Recognizes and binds to the consensus octamer binding site 5'-ATAATTAA-3' in promoter of target genes. Plays a fundamental role in the gene regulatory network essential for retinal ganglion cell (RGC) differentiation. Cooperates with the transcription factor POU4F2 to achieve maximal levels of expression of RGC target genes and RGC fate specification in the developing retina. Involved in the specification of motor neurons in cooperation with LHX3 and LDB1. Binds to
   5922..7037    +  CDS            LHX3 (fragment): LHX3_HUMAN - Experimental evidence at protein level: Swiss-Prot protein existence level 1. Acts as a transcriptional activator. Binds to and activates the promoter of the alpha-glycoprotein gene, and synergistically enhances transcription from the prolactin promoter in cooperation with POU1F1/Pit-1 (By similarity). Required for the establishment of the specialized cells of the pituitary gland and the nervous system. Involved in the development of interneurons and motor neurons in cooperation with LDB1 and ISL1. From Homo sapiens (Human).
   7071..7192    +  polyA_signal   SV40 poly(A) signal: SV40 polyadenylation signal
   7263..7285    -  protein_bind   lac operator (fragment): The lac repressor binds to the lac operator to inhibit transcription in E. coli. This inhibition can be relieved by adding lactose or isopropyl-β-D-thiogalactopyranoside (IPTG). lac repressor encoded by lacI
   7289..7319    -  promoter       lac promoter: promoter for the E. coli lac operon
   7334..7355    -  protein_bind   CAP binding site: CAP binding activates transcription in the presence of cAMP. E. coli catabolite activator protein
   7368..7460    -  CDS            lacI (fragment): lac repressor; lacI; The lac repressor binds to the lac operator to inhibit transcription in E. coli. This inhibition can be relieved by adding lactose or isopropyl-β-D-thiogalactopyranoside (IPTG).
   7462..7534    -  rep_origin     RSF ori (fragment): Plasmids containing the RSF 1030 origin of replication can be propagated in E. coli cells that contain additional plasmids with compatible origins.
   7799..7854    -  polyA_signal   β-globin poly(A) signal: rabbit β-globin polyadenylation signal (Gil and Proudfoot, 1987)
   7925..8005    -  CDS            HBB (fragment): HBB_PONPY - Experimental evidence at transcript level: Swiss-Prot protein existence level 2. Involved in oxygen transport from the lung to the various peripheral tissues. From Pongo pygmaeus (Bornean orangutan).
   8139..8756    -  CDS            tetR: TETR2_ECOLX - Experimental evidence at protein level: Swiss-Prot protein existence level 1. TetR is the repressor of the tetracycline resistance element; its N-terminal region forms a helix-turn-helix structure and binds DNA. Binding of tetracycline to TetR reduces the repressor affinity for the tetracycline resistance gene (tetA) promoter operator sites. From Escherichia coli.
   8815..9831    -  intron         chimeric intron: chimera between introns from chicken β-actin and rabbit β-globin
  10111..10490   -  enhancer       CMV enhancer: human cytomegalovirus immediate early enhancer
  10491..10539   +  polyA_signal   poly(A) signal: synthetic polyadenylation signal
  10553..10644   +  misc_feature   pause site: RNA polymerase II transcriptional pause signal from the human α2 globin gene
  11189..11317   -  CDS            OR51A4 (fragment): O51A4_HUMAN - Experimental evidence at transcript level: Swiss-Prot protein existence level 2. Odorant receptor. From Homo sapiens (Human).
  11343..11501   -  CDS            OR51A7 (fragment): O51A7_HUMAN - Experimental evidence at transcript level: Swiss-Prot protein existence level 2. Odorant receptor. From Homo sapiens (Human).
  11856..11889   +  protein_bind   loxP: Cre-mediated recombination occurs in the 8-bp core sequence (GCATACAT). Cre recombinase
  11889..13049   +  promoter       EF-1α promoter: strong constitutive promoter for human elongation factor EF-1α
  13063..13659   +  CDS            PuroR (fragment): puromycin N-acetyltransferase; pac from Streptomyces; confers resistance to puromycin
  13825..14535   +  CDS            mTagBFP2: mTagBFP2 is a basic (constitutively fluorescent) blue fluorescent protein published in 2011, derived from Entacmaea quadricolor. It is reported to be a very rapidly-maturing monomer with very low acid sensitivity.
  14555..14779   +  polyA_signal   bGH poly(A) signal: bovine growth hormone polyadenylation signal
  14780..14813   +  protein_bind   loxP: Cre-mediated recombination occurs in the 8-bp core sequence (GCATACAT). Cre recombinase
  15373..15840   +  CDS            B (fragment): PORTL_LAMBD - Experimental evidence at protein level: Swiss-Prot protein existence level 1. Forms the portal vertex of the capsid (PubMed:6228056, PubMed:6232391). This portal plays critical roles in head assembly, genome packaging, neck/tail attachment, and genome ejection (Probable). The portal protein multimerizes as a single ring-shaped homododecamer arranged around a central channel (PubMed:6232391). Binds to the terminase subunits to form the packaging machine (PubMed:7799432). From Escherichia phage lambda (Bacteriophage lambda).
  15876..15898   -  protein_bind   lac operator (fragment): The lac repressor binds to the lac operator to inhibit transcription in E. coli. This inhibition can be relieved by adding lactose or isopropyl-β-D-thiogalactopyranoside (IPTG). lac repressor encoded by lacI
  15902..15932   -  promoter       lac promoter: promoter for the E. coli lac operon
  15947..15968   -  protein_bind   CAP binding site: CAP binding activates transcription in the presence of cAMP. E. coli catabolite activator protein
  15981..16073   -  CDS            lacI (fragment): lac repressor; lacI; The lac repressor binds to the lac operator to inhibit transcription in E. coli. This inhibition can be relieved by adding lactose or isopropyl-β-D-thiogalactopyranoside (IPTG).
  16256..351     -  rep_origin     ori (across the origin): high-copy-number ColE1/pMB1/pBR322/pUC origin of replication
>Addgene plasmid #172113 | PB-TO-hNIL | addgene full sequence | sequence record 359519 | Addgene NGS Result
TCCAAGCTGGGCTGTGTGCACGAACCCCCCGTTCAGCCCGACCGCTGCGCCTTATCCGGTAACTATCGTC
TTGAGTCCAACCCGGTAAGACACGACTTATCGCCACTGGCAGCAGCCACTGGTAACAGGATTAGCAGAGC
GAGGTATGTAGGCGGTGCTACAGAGTTCTTGAAGTGGTGGCCTAACTACGGCTACACTAGAAGGACAGTA
TTTGGTATCTGCGCTCTGCTGAAGCCAGTTACCTTCGGAAAAAGAGTTGGTAGCTCTTGATCCGGCAAAC
AAACCACCGCTGGTAGCGGTGGTTTTTTTGTTTGCAAGCAGCAGATTACGCGCAGAAAAAAAGGATCTCA
AGAAGATCCTTTGATCTTTTCTACGGGGTCTGACGCTCAGTGGAACGAAAACTCACGTTAAGGGATTTTG
GTCATGAGATTATCAAAAAGGATCTTCACCTAGATCCTTTTAAATTAAAAATGAAGTTTTAAATCAATCT
AAAGTATATATGAGTAAACTTGGTCTGACAGTTACCAATGCTTAATCAGTGAGGCACCTATCTCAGCGAT
CTGTCTATTTCGTTCATCCATAGTTGCCTGACTCCCCGTCGTGTAGATAACTACGATACGGGAGGGCTTA
CCATCTGGCCCCAGTGCTGCAATGATACCGCGAGACCCACGCTCACCGGCTCCAGATTTATCAGCAATAA
ACCAGCCAGCCGGAAGGGCCGAGCGCAGAAGTGGTCCTGCAACTTTATCCGCCTCCATCCAGTCTATTAA
TTGTTGCCGGGAAGCTAGAGTAAGTAGTTCGCCAGTTAATAGTTTGCGCAACGTTGTTGCCATTGCTACA
GGCATCGTGGTGTCACGCTCGTCGTTTGGTATGGCTTCATTCAGCTCCGGTTCCCAACGATCAAGGCGAG
TTACATGATCCCCCATGTTGTGCAAAAAAGCGGTTAGCTCCTTCGGTCCTCCGATCGTTGTCAGAAGTAA
GTTGGCCGCAGTGTTATCACTCATGGTTATGGCAGCACTGCATAATTCTCTTACTGTCATGCCATCCGTA
AGATGCTTTTCTGTGACTGGTGAGTACTCAACCAAGTCATTCTGAGAATAGTGTATGCGGCGACCGAGTT
GCTCTTGCCCGGCGTCAATACGGGATAATACCGCGCCACATAGCAGAACTTTAAAAGTGCTCATCATTGG
AAAACGTTCTTCGGGGCGAAAACTCTCAAGGATCTTACCGCTGTTGAGATCCAGTTCGATGTAACCCACT
CGTGCACCCAACTGATCTTCAGCATCTTTTACTTTCACCAGCGTTTCTGGGTGAGCAAAAACAGGAAGGC
AAAATGCCGCAAAAAAGGGAATAAGGGCGACACGGAAATGTTGAATACTCATACTCTTCCTTTTTCAATA
TTATTGAAGCATTTATCAGGGTTATTGTCTCATGAGCGGATACATATTTGAATGTATTTAGAAAAATAAA
CAAATAGGGGTTCCGCGCACATTTCCCCGAAAAGTGCCACCTAAATTGTAAGCGTTAATATTTTGTTAAA
ATTCGCGTTAAATTTTTGTTAAATCAGCTCATTTTTTAACCAATAGGCCGAAATCGGCAAAATCCCTTAT
AAATCAAAAGAATAGACCGAGATAGGGT
[37 nt withheld, positions 1639-1675]
AAAGAACGTGGACTCCAACGTCAAAGG
[49 nt withheld, positions 1703-1751]
T
[91 nt withheld, positions 1753-1843]
G
[124 nt withheld, positions 1845-1968]
CCCATTCGCCATTCAGGCTGCGCAACTGTTGGGAAGGGCGATCGGTGCGGGCCTCTTCGCTATTACGCCA
GCTGGCGAAAGGGGGATGTGCTGCAAGGCGATTAAGTTGGGTAACGCCAGGGTTTTCCCAGTCACGACGT
TGTAAAACGACGGCCAGTGAGCGCGCCTCGTTCATTCACGTTTTTGAACCCGTGGAGGACGGGCAGACTC
GCGGTGCAAATGTGTTTTACAGCGTGATGGAGCAGATGAAGATGCTCGACACGCTGCAGAACACGCAGCT
AGATTAACCCTAGAAAGATAATCATATTGTGACGTACGTTAAAGATAATCATGTGTAAAATTGACGCATG
TGTTTTATCGGTCTGTATATCGAGGTTTATTTATTAATTTGAATAGATATTAAGTTTTATTATATTTACA
CTTACATACTAATAATAAATTCAACAAACAATTTATTTATGTTTATTTATTTATTAAAAAAAACAAAAAC
TCAAAATTTCTTCTATAAAGTAACAAAACTTTTATGAGGGACAGCCCCCCCCCAAAGCCCCCAGGGATGT
AATTACGTCCCTCCCCCGCTAGGGGGCAGCAGCGAGCCGCCCGGGGCTCCGCTCCGGTCCGGCGCTCCCC
CCGCATCCCCGAGCCGGCAGCGTGCGGGGACAGCCCGGGCACGGGGAAGGTGGCACGGGATCGCTTTCCT
CTGAACGCTTCTCGCTGCTCTTTGAGCCTGCAGACACCTGGGGGGATACGGGGAAAAGGCCTCCACGGCC
TTAATTAAGGGAGGTGGTCCCTGCAGTTACGCCAATGATAACCCCCGCCAGAAAAATCTTAGTAGCCTTC
CCTTTTTGTTTTCCGTGCCCCAACTCGGCGGATTGACTCGGCCCCTTCCGGAAACACCCGAATCAACTTC
TAGTCAAATTATTGTTCACGCCGCAATGACCCACCCCTGGCCCGCGTCTGTGGAACTGACCCCTGGTGTA
CAGGAGAGTTCGCTGCTGAAAGTGGTCCCAAAGGGGTACTAGTTTTTAAGCTCCCAACTCCCCCTCCCCC
AGCGTCTGGAGGATTCCACACCCTCGCACCGCAGGGGCGAGGAAGTGGGCGGAGTCCGGTTTTGGCGCCA
GCCGCTGAGGCTGCCAAGCAGAAAAGCCACCGCTGAGGAGACTCCGGTCACTGTCCTCGCCCCGCCTCCC
CCTTCCCTCCCCTTGGGGACCACCGGGCGCCACGCCGCGAACGGTAAGTGCCGCGGTCGTCGGCGCCTCC
GCCCTCCCCCTAGGGCCCCAATTCCCAGCGGGCGCGGCGCGCGGCCCCTCCCCCCGCCGGGCGCGCGCCC
GCTGCCCCGCCCTTCGTGGCCGCCCGGCGTGGGCGGTGCCACCCCTCCCCCCGGCGGCCCCGCGCGCAGC
TCCCGGCTCCCTCCCCCTTCGGATGTGGCTTGAGCTGTAGGCGCGGAGGGTACCAGTTTACTCCCTATCA
GTGATAGAGAACGTATGAAGAGTTTACTCCCTATCAGTGATAGAGAACGTATGCAGACTTTACTCCCTAT
CAGTGATAGAGAACGTATAAGGAGTTTACTCCCTATCAGTGATAGAGAACGTATGACCAGTTTACTCCCT
ATCAGTGATAGAGAACGTATCTACAGTTTACTCCCTATCAGTGATAGAGAACGTATATCCAGTTTACTCC
CTATCAGTGATAGAGAACGTATAAGCTTTAGGCGTGTACGGTGGGCGCCTATAAAAGCAGAGCTCGTTTA
GTGAACCGTCAGATCGCCTGGAGCAATTCCACAACACTTTTGTCTTATACCAACTTTCCGTACCACTTCC
TACCCTCGTAAAGGATCCGCCGCCACCATGTTCGTCAAATCCGAGACCTTGGAGTTGAAGGAGGAAGAGG
ACGTGTTAGTGCTGCTCGGATCGGCCTCCCCCGCCTTGGCGGCCCTGACCCCGCTGTCATCCAGCGCCGA
CGAAGAAGAGGAGGAGGAGCCGGGCGCGTCAGGCGGGGCGCGTCGGCAGCGCGGGGCTGAGGCCGGGCAG
GGGGCGCGGGGCGGCGTGGCTGCGGGTGCGGAGGGCTGCCGGCCCGCACGGCTGCTGGGTCTGGTACACG
ATTGCAAACGGCGCCCTTCCCGGGCGCGGGCCGTCTCCCGAGGCGCCAAGACGGCCGAGACGGTGCAGCG
CATCAAGAAGACCCGTAGACTGAAGGCCAACAACCGCGAGCGAAACCGCATGCACAACCTCAACGCGGCA
CTGGACGCGCTGCGCGAGGTGCTCCCCACGTTCCCCGAGGACGCCAAGCTCACCAAGATCGAGACCCTGC
GCTTCGCCCACAACTACATCTGGGCACTCACCGAGACCCTGCGCCTGGCGGATCACTGCGGGGGCGGCGG
CGGGGGCCTGCCGGGGGCGCTCTTCTCCGAGGCAGTGTTGCTGAGCCCGGGAGGCGCCAGCGCCGCCCTG
AGCAGCAGCGGAGACAGCCCCTCGCCCGCCTCCACGTGGAGTTGCACCAACAGCCCCGCGCCGTCCTCCT
CCGTGTCCTCCAATTCCACCTCCCCCTACAGCTGCACTTTATCGCCCGCCAGCCCGGCCGGGTCAGACAT
GGACTATTGGCAGCCCCCACCTCCCGACAAGCACCGCTATGCACCTCACCTCCCCATAGCCAGGGATTGT
ATCTTGGGATCCGGAGCTACTAACTTCAGCCTGCTGAAGCAGGCTGGAGACGTGGAGGAGAACCCTGGAC
CTATGGGAGACATGGGAGATCCACCAAAAAAAAAACGTCTGATTTCCCTATGTGTTGGTTGCGGCAATCA
GATTCACGATCAGTATATTCTGAGGGTTTCTCCGGATTTGGAATGGCATGCGGCATGTTTGAAATGTGCG
GAGTGTAATCAGTATTTGGACGAGAGCTGTACATGCTTTGTTAGGGATGGGAAAACCTACTGTAAAAGAG
ATTATATCAGGTTGTACGGGATCAAATGCGCCAAGTGCAGCATCGGCTTCAGCAAGAACGACTTCGTGAT
GCGTGCCCGCTCCAAGGTGTATCACATCGAGTGTTTCCGCTGTGTGGCCTGCAGCCGCCAGCTCATCCCT
GGGGACGAATTTGCGCTTCGGGAGGACGGTCTCTTCTGCCGAGCAGACCACGATGTGGTGGAGAGGGCCA
GTCTAGGCGCTGGCGACCCGCTCAGTCCCCTGCATCCAGCGCGGCCACTGCAAATGGCAGCGGAGCCCAT
CTCCGCCAGGCAGCCGGCCCTGCGGCCCCACGTCCACAAGCAGCCGGAGAAGACCACCCGCGTGCGGACT
GTGCTGAACGAGAAGCAGCTGCACACCTTGCGGACCTGCTACGCCGCAAACCCGCGGCCAGATGCGCTCA
TGAAGGAGCAACTGGTAGAGATGACGGGCCTCAGTCCCCGTGTGATCCGGGTCTGGTTTCAAAACAAGCG
GTGCAAGGACAAGAAGCGAAGCATCATGATGAAGCAACTCCAGCAGCAGCAGCCCAATGACAAAACTAAT
ATCCAGGGGATGACAGGAACTCCCATGGTGGCTGCCAGTCCAGAGAGACACGACGGTGGCTTACAGGCTA
ACCCAGTGGAAGTACAAAGTTACCAGCCACCTTGGAAAGTACTGAGCGACTTCGCCTTGCAGAGTGACAT
AGATCAGCCTGCTTTTCAGCAACTGGTCAATTTTTCAGAAGGAGGACCGGGCTCTAATTCCACTGGCAGT
GAAGTAGCATCAATGTCCTCTCAACTTCCAGATACACCTAACAGCATGGTAGCCAGTCCTATTGAGGCAT
TGATGCACAGCAGAGGCTCTGGCGAGGGCAGAGGCAGCCTGCTGACATGTGGCGACGTGGAAGAGAACCC
TGGCCCCGGTACCATGGAAGCCAGAGGCGAACTGGGCCCTGCCAGAGAATCTGCCGGCGGAGATCTGCTG
CTGGCCCTGCTGGCTAGAAGGGCCGACCTGAGAAGAGAAATCCCCCTGTGCGCCGGCTGCGACCAGCACA
TCCTGGACCGGTTTATCCTGAAGGCCCTGGACAGACACTGGCACAGCAAGTGCCTGAAGTGCAGCGACTG
CCACACCCCCCTGGCCGAGAGATGCTTTAGCAGAGGCGAGAGCGTGTACTGCAAGGACGACTTCTTCAAG
AGATTCGGCACCAAGTGCGCCGCCTGCCAGCTGGGAATTCCTCCTACACAGGTCGTGCGGAGAGCCCAGG
ACTTCGTGTACCATCTGCACTGCTTCGCCTGCGTCGTGTGCAAGAGACAGCTGGCCACCGGCGACGAGTT
CTACCTGATGGAAGATAGCCGGCTCGTGTGTAAAGCCGACTACGAGACAGCCAAGCAGAGAGAGGCCGAG
GCCACCGCCAAAAGACCCAGAACCACCATCACCGCCAAGCAGCTGGAAACCCTGAAGTCCGCCTACAACA
CCAGCCCCAAGCCCGCCAGACATGTGCGGGAACAGCTGAGCAGCGAGACAGGCCTGGACATGAGAGTGGT
GCAAGTGTGGTTCCAGAACAGACGGGCCAAAGAGAAGCGGCTGAAGAAGGACGCCGGCAGGCAGAGATGG
GGCCAGTACTTCCGGAACATGAAGCGGTCCAGAGGCGGCAGCAAGAGCGACAAGGACAGCGTGCAGGAAG
GCCAGGACAGCGACGCCGAGGTGTCCTTCCCAGATGAGCCTAGCCTGGCCGAAATGGGCCCAGCCAATGG
CCTGTATGGCAGCCTGGGAGAGCCAACCCAGGCTCTGGGCAGACCTTCTGGCGCCCTGGGCAACTTCTCT
CTGGAACACGGCGGACTGGCCGGACCCGAGCAGTATAGAGAACTGAGGCCCGGCAGCCCTTACGGCGTGC
CACCTTCTCCAGCTGCCCCTCAGTCTCTGCCAGGACCTCAGCCTCTGCTGTCCAGCCTGGTGTACCCCGA
TACAAGCCTGGGCCTGGTGCCATCTGGCGCTCCAGGCGGACCTCCTCCAATGAGAGTGCTGGCCGGCAAT
GGCCCTAGCAGCGATCTGAGCACAGGCAGCTCTGGCGGCTACCCCGATTTTCCTGCCAGCCCTGCCTCCT
GGCTGGACGAAGTGGATCACGCCCAGTTCTGAGTTTAAACTCGCGAATCGATCGCCCACCCCAACTTGTT
TATTGCAGCTTATAATGGTTACAAATAAAGCAATAGCATCACAAATTTCACAAATAAAGCATTTTTTTCA
CTGCATTCTAGTTGTGGTTTGTCCAAACTCATCAATGTATCTTATCATGTCTGTATACCGTCGACCTCTA
GCTAGAGCTTGGCGTAATCATGGTCATAGCTGTTTCCTGTGTGAAATTGTTATCCGCTCACAATTCCACA
CAACATACGAGCCGGAAGCATAAAGTGTAAAGCCTGGGGTGCCTAATGAGTGAGCTAACTCACATTAATT
GCGTTGCGCTCACTGCCCGCTTTCCAGTCGGGAAACCTGTCGTGCCAGCTGCATTAATGAATCGGCCAAC
GCGCGGGGAGAGGCGGTTTGCGTATTGGGCGCTCTTCCGCTTCCTCGCTCACTGACTCGCTGCGCTCGGT
CGTTCGGCTGCGGCGAGCGGTATCAGCTCACTCAAAGGACGGCCGCACATGTAAGGAAAATTTTAGGGAT
GTTAAAGAAAAAAATAACACAAAACAAAATATAAAAAAAATCTAACCTCAAGTCAAGGCTTTTCTATGGA
ATAAGGAATGGACAGCAGGGGGCTGTTTCATATACTGATGACCTCTTTATAGCCAACCTTTGTTCATGGC
AGCCAGCATATGGGCATATGTTGCCAAACTCTAAACCAAATACTCATTCTGATGTTTTAAATGATTTGCC
CTCCCATATGTCCTTCCGAGTGAGAGACACAAAAAATTCCAACACACTATTGCAATGAAAATAAATTTCC
TTTATTAGCCAGAAGTCAGATGCTCAAGGGGCTTCATGATGTCCCCATAATTTTTGGCAGAGGGAAAAAG
ATCTCAGTGGTATTTGTGAGCCAGGGCATTGGCCACACCAGTCACCACCTTCTGATAGGCAGCCTGCACC
TGAGGAGTGAATTCACGCGTTTTAGCCTGGCAGCATATCGAGATCGAAGTCATCGAGAGCGTCAGCAGGG
AGCATATCCAGATCAAAATCATCCAGGGCATCGGCGGGCAGCATGTCCAGGTCGAAGTCGTCCAGGGCGT
CGGTGGGTCCGCCGCTCTCGCACTTCAGCTGCTTCTCGAGGCCGCAGATGATCAGTTCCAGGCCGAACAG
GAAGGCGGGCTCGGCGCCCTGTCTGTCGAACAGCTCGATGGCCTGCTTCAGCAGGGGGGGCATGCTGTCG
GTGGTGGGTGTCTCTCTTTCCTCTTTGGCGACCTGGTGTTCCTGTTCTTCCAGCACGCAGCCCAGGGTGA
AGTGGCCCACGGCGCTCAGGGCGTACAGGGCGTTTTCCAGGCTGAAGCCCTGCTGGCACAGGAAGGCCAG
CTGGTTTTCCAGTGTCTCGTACTGCTTCTCGGTGGGTCTGGTGCCCAGGTGCACTTTGGCGCCGTCCCGG
TGGCTCAGCAGGGCGCATCTGTAGCTCTTGGCGTTGTTCCGCAGGAAGTCCTGCCAGCTCTCGCCTTCCA
GAGGGCAGCTGTGGGTGTGGTGCCGGTCCAGCATCTCGATGGGCAGGGCGTCCAGCAGGGCCCGCTTGTT
CTTCACGTGCCAGTACAGGGTGGGCTGTTCCACGCCCAGTTTCTGGGCCAGCTTCCGGGTGGTCAGGCCC
TCGATGCCCACGCCGTTCAGCAGTTCCAGGGCGCTGTTGATCACTTTGCTCTTGTCCAGCCGGCTCATGT
CGACATTCTTTGCCAAAATGATGAGACAGCACAATAACCAGCACGTTGCCCAGGAGCTGTAGGAAAAAGA
AGAAGGCATGAACATGGTTAGCAGAGGCTCTAGAGCCGCCGGTCACACGCCAGAAGCCGAACCCCGCCCT
GCCCCGTCCCCCCCGAAGGCAGCCGTCCCCCCGCGGACAGCCCCGAGGCTGGAGAGGGAGAAGGGGACGG
CGGCGCGGCGACGCACGAAGGCCCTCCCCGCCCATTTCCTTCCTGCCGGCGCCGCACCGCTTCGCCCCGC
GCCCGCTAGAGGGGGTGCGGCGGCGCCTCCCAGATTTCGGCTCCGCACAGATTTGGGACAAAGGAAGTCC
CTGCGCCCTCTCGCACGATTACCATAAAAGGCAATGGCTGCGGCTCGCCGCGCCTCGACAGCCGCCGGCG
CTCCGGGGGCCGCCGCGCCCCTCCCCCGAGCCCYCCCCGGCCCGAGGCGGCCCCGCCCCGCCCGGCACCC
CCACCTGCCGCCACCCCCCGCCCGGCACGGCGAGCCCCGCGCCACGCCCCGTACGGAGCCCCGCACCCGA
AGCCGGGCCGTGCTCAGCAACTCGGGGAGGGGGGTGCAGGGGGGGTTGCAGCCCGACCGACGCGCCCACA
CCCCCTGCTCACCCCCCCACGCACACACCCCGCACGCAGCCTTTGTTCCCCTCGCAGCCCCCCCCGCACC
GCGGGGCACCGCCCCCGGCCGCGCTCCCCTCGCGCACACTGCGGAGCGCACAAAGCCCCGCGCCGCGCCC
GCAGCGCTCACAGCCGCCGGGCAGCGCGGAGCCGCACGCGGCGCTCCCCACGCACACACACACGCACGCA
CCCCCCGAGCCGCTCCCCCCGCACAAAGGGCCCTCCCGGAGCCCCTCAAGGCTTTCACGCAGCCACAGAA
AAGAAACAAGCCGTCATTAAACCAAGCGCTAATTACAGCCCGGAGGAGAAGGGCCGTCCCGCCCGCTCAC
CTGTGGGAGTAACGCGGTCAGTCAGAGCCGGGGCGGGCGGCGCGAGGCGGCGGCGGAGCGGGGCACGGGG
CGAAGGCAGCGCGCAGCGACTCCCGCCCGCCGCGCGCTTCGCTTTTTATAGGGCCGCCGCCGCCGCCGCC
TCGCCATAAAAGGAAACTTTCGGAGCGCGCCGCTCTGATTGGCTGCCGCCGCMCCYCYCCSCCYCSCCCC
SCCCCSCCCCCCSCCCCSCCCCSCCCCSCCYGGCGCGCGCCCCCCCCCCCCCCCCGCCCCCATCGCTGCA
CAAAATAATTAAAAAATAAATAAATACAAAATTGGGGGTGGGGAGGGGGGGGAGATGGGGAGAGTGAAGC
AGAACGTGGGGCTCACCTCGACCATGGTAATAGCGATGACTAATACGTAGATGTACTGCCAAGTAGGAAA
GTCCCATAAGGTCATGTACTGGGCATAATGCCAGGCGGGCCATTTACCGTCATTGACGTCAATAGGGGGC
GTACTTGGCATATGATACACTTGATGTACTGCCAAGTGGGCAGTTTACCGTAAATACTCCACCCATTGAC
GTCAATGGAAAGTCCCTATTGGCGTTACTATGGGAACATACGTCATTATTGACGTCAATGGGCGGGGGTC
GTTGGGCGGTCAGCCAGGCGGGCCATTTACCGTAAGTTATGTAACGCGGAACTCCATATATGGGCTATGA
ACTAATGACCCCGTAATTGATTACTATTAATAACTAGTCAATAATCAATGTCAATAAAATATCTTTATTT
TCATTACATCTGTGTGTTGGTTTTTTGTGTGAATCGATAGTACTAACATACGCTCTCCATCAAAACAAAA
CGAAACAAAACAAACTAGCAAAATAGGCTGTCCCCAGTGCAAGTGCAGGTGCCAGAACATTTCTCTGAGC
TCACGGGGACAGCCCCCCCCCAAAGCCCCCAGGGATGTAATTACGTCCCTCCCCCGCTAGGGGGCAGCAG
CGAGCCGCCCGGGGCTCCGCTCCGGTCCGGCGCTCCCCCCGCATCCCCGAGCCGGCAGCGTGCGGGGACA
GCCCGGGCACGGGGAAGGTGGCACGGGATCGCTTTCCTCTGAACGCTTCTCGCTGCTCTTTGAGCCTGCA
GACACCTGGGGGGATACGGGGAAAAAGCTTTAGGCTGAAAGAGAGATTTAGAATGACAGAATCATAGAAC
GGCCTGGGTTGCAAAGGAGCACAGTGCTCATCCAGATCCAACCCCCTGCTATGTGCAGGGTCATCAACCA
GCAGCCCAGGCTGCCCAGAGCCACATCCAGCCTGGCCTTGAATGCCTGCAGGGATGGGGCATCCACAGCC
TCCTTGGGCAACCTGTTCAGTGCGTCACCACCCTCTGGGGGAAAAACTGCCTCCTCATATCCAACCCAAA
CCTCCCCTGTCTCAGTGTAAAGCCATTCCCCCTTGTCCTATCAAGGGGGAGTTTGCTGTGACATTGTTGG
TCTGGGGTGACACATGTTTGCCAATTCAGTGCATCACGGAGAGGCAGATCTTGGGGATAAGGAAGTGCAG
GACAGCATGGACGTGGGACATGCAGGTGTTGAGGGCTCTGGGACACTCTCCAAGTCACAGCGTTCAGAAC
AGCCTTAAGGATAAGAAGATAGGATAGAAGGACAAAGAGCAAGTTAAAACCCAGCATGGAGAGGAGCACA
AAAAGGCCACAGACACTGCTGGTCCCTGTGTCTGAGCCTGCATGTTTGATGGTGTCTGGATGCAAGCAGA
AGGGGTGGAAGAGCTTGCCTGGAGAGATACAGCTGGGTCAGTAGGACTGGGACAGGCAGCTGGAGAATTG
CCATGTAGATGTTCATACAATCGTCAAATCATGAAGGCTGGAAAAGCCCTCCAAGATCCCCAAGACCAAC
CCCAACCCACCCACCGTGCCCACTGGCCATGTCCCTCAGTGCCACATCCCCACAGTTCTTCATCACCTCC
AGGGACGGTGACCCCCCCACCTCCGTGGGCAGCTGTGCCACTGCAGCACCGCTCTTTGGAGAAGGTAAAT
CTTGCTAAATCCAGCCCGACCCTCCCCTGGCACAACGTAAGGCCATTATCTCTCATCCAACTCCAGGACG
GAGTCAGTGAGAATATTATAACTTCGTATAGCATACATTATACGAAGTTATGGGCAGAGCGCACATCGCC
CACAGTCCCCGAGAAGTTGGGGGGAGGGGTCGGCAATTGAACCGGTGCCTAGAGAAGGTGGCGCGGGGTA
AACTGGGAAAGTGATGTCGTGTACTGGCTCCGCCTTTTTCCCGAGGGTGGGGGAGAACCGTATATAAGTG
CAGTAGTCGCCGTGAACGTTCTTTTTCGCAACGGGTTTGCCGCCAGAACACAGGTAAGTGCCGTGTGTGG
TTCCCGCGGGCCTGGCCTCTTTACGGGTTATGGCCCTTGCGTGCCTTGAATTACTTCCACCTGGCTGCAG
TACGTGATTCTTGATCCCGAGCTTCGGGTTGGAAGTGGGTGGGAGAGTTCGAGGCCTTGCGCTTAAGGAG
CCCCTTCGCCTCGTGCTTGAGTTGAGGCCTGGCCTGGGCGCTGGGGCCGCCGCGTGCGAATCTGGTGGCA
CCTTCGCGCCTGTCTCGCTGCTTTCGATAAGTCTCTAGCCATTTAAAATTTTTGATGACCTGCTGCGACG
CTTTTTTTCTGGCAAGATAGTCTTGTAAATGCGGGCCAAGATCTGCACACTGGTATTTCGGTTTTTGGGG
CCGCGGGCGGCGACGGGGCCCGTGCGTCCCAGCGCACATGTTCGGCGAGGCGGGGCCTGCGAGCGCGGCC
ACCGAGAATCGGACGGGGGTAGTCTCAAGCTGGCCGGCCTGCTCTGGTGCCTGGCCTCGCGCCGCCGTGT
ATCGCCCCGCCCTGGGCGGCAAGGCTGGCCCGGTCGGCACCAGTTGCGTGAGCGGAAAGATGGCCGCTTC
CCGGCCCTGCTGCAGGGAGCTCAAAATGGAGGACGCGGCGCTCGGGAGAGCGGGCGGGTGAGTCACCCAC
ACAAAGGAAAAGGGCCTTTCCGTCCTCAGCCGTCGCTTCATGTGACTCCACGGAGTACCGGGCGCCGTCC
AGGCACCTCGATTAGTTCTCGCGCTTTTGGAGTACGTCGTCTTTAGGTTGGGGGGAGGGGTTTTATGCGA
TGGAGTTTCCCCACACTGAGTGGGTGGAGACTGAAGTTAGGCCAGCTTGGCACTTGATGTAATTCTCCTT
GGAATTTGCCCTTTTTGAGTTTGGATCTTGGTTCATTCTCAAGCCTCAGACAGTGGTTCAAAGTTTTTTT
CTTCCATTTCAGGTGTCGTGATTTAAATCCCACCATGACCGAGTACAAGCCCACGGTGCGCCTCGCCACC
CGCGACGACGTCCCCAGGGCCGTACGCACCCTCGCCGCCGCGTTCGCCGACTACCCCGCCACGCGCCACA
CCGTCGATCCGGACCGCCACATCGAGCGGGTCACCGAGCTGCAAGAACTCTTCCTCACGCGCGTCGGGCT
CGACATCGGCAAGGTGTGGGTCGCGGACGACGGCGCCGCCGTGGCGGTCTGGACCACGCCGGAGAGCGTC
GAAGCGGGGGCGGTGTTCGCCGAGATCGGCCCGCGCATGGCCGAGTTGAGCGGTTCCCGGCTGGCCGCGC
AGCAACAGATGGAAGGCCTCCTGGCGCCGCACCGGCCCAAGGAGCCCGCGTGGTTCCTGGCCACCGTCGG
AGTCTCGCCCGACCACCAGGGCAAGGGTCTGGGCAGCGCCGTCGTGCTCCCCGGAGTGGAGGCGGCCGAG
CGCGCCGGGGTGCCCGCCTTCCTGGAGACCTCCGCGCCCCGCAACCTCCCCTTCTACGAGCGGCTCGGCT
TCACCGTCACCGCCGACGTCGAGGTGCCCGAAGGACCGCGCACCTGGTGCATGACCCGCAAGCCCGGTGC
CGGATCGGGAGAGGGCAGAGGAAGTCTGCTAACATGCGGTGACGTCGAGGAGAATCCTGGCCCACCGGTC
CCTGCCGCTAAACGGGTCAAACTCGACGGCGGTTCTGGAGGTCCTGCTGCAAAGCGCGTTAAGTTGGATG
GAGGGTCAGGGGGAGCCACCGCCACCATGGTGTCTAAGGGCGAAGAGCTGATTAAGGAGAACATGCACAT
GAAGCTGTACATGGAGGGCACCGTGGACAACCATCACTTCAAGTGCACATCCGAGGGCGAAGGCAAGCCC
TACGAGGGCACCCAGACCATGAGAATCAAGGTGGTCGAGGGCGGCCCTCTCCCCTTCGCCTTCGACATCC
TGGCTACTAGCTTCCTCTACGGCAGCAAGACCTTCATCAACCACACCCAGGGCATCCCCGACTTCTTCAA
GCAGTCCTTCCCTGAGGGCTTCACATGGGAGAGAGTCACCACATACGAAGACGGGGGCGTGCTGACCGCT
ACCCAGGACACCAGCCTCCAGGACGGCTGCCTCATCTACAACGTCAAGATCAGAGGGGTGAACTTCACAT
CCAACGGCCCTGTGATGCAGAAGAAAACACTCGGCTGGGAGGCCTTCACCGAGACGCTGTACCCCGCTGA
CGGCGGCCTGGAAGGCAGAAACGACATGGCCCTGAAGCTCGTGGGCGGGAGCCATCTGATCGCAAACGCC
AAGACCACATATAGATCCAAGAAACCCGCTAAGAACCTCAAGATGCCTGGCGTCTACTATGTGGACTACA
GACTGGAAAGAATCAAGGAGGCCAACAACGAGACCTACGTCGAGCAGCACGAGGTGGCAGTGGCCAGATA
CTGCGACCTCCCTAGCAAACTGGGGCACAAGCTTAATTAGGCGGCCGCTAAGAATTCTGTGCCTTCTAGT
TGCCAGCCATCTGTTGTTTGCCCCTCCCCCGTGCCTTCCTTGACCCTGGAAGGTGCCACTCCCACTGTCC
TTTCCTAATAAAATGAGGAAATTGCATCGCATTGTCTGAGTAGGTGTCATTCTATTCTGGGGGGTGGGGT
GGGGCAGGACAGCAAGGGGGAGGATTGGGAAGACAATAGCAGGCATGCTGGGGATGCGGTGGGCTCTATG
GATAACTTCGTATAGCATACATTATACGAAGTTATTTGGTATGGCTTTTTCCCCGTATCCCCCCAGGTGT
CTGCAGGCTCAAAGAGCAGCGAGAAGCGTTCAGAGGAAAGCGATCCCGTGCCACCTTCCCCGTGCCCGGG
CTGTCCCCGCACGCTGCCGGCTCGGGGATGCGGGGGGAGCGCCGGACCGGAGCGGAGCCCCGGGCGGCTC
GCTGCTGCCCCCTAGCGGGGGAGGGACGTAATTACATCCCTGGGGGCTTTGGGGGGGGGCTGTCCCTGAT
TCTATAACAAGAAAATATATATATAATAAGTTATCACGTAAGTAGAACATGAAATAACAATATAATTATC
GTATGAGTTAAATCTTAAAAGTCACGTAAAAGATAATCATGCGTCATTTTGACTCACGCGGTCGTTATAG
TTCAAAATCAGTGACACTTACCGCATTGACAAGCACGCCTCACGGGAGCTCCAAGCGGCGACTGAGATGT
CCTAAATGCACAGCGACGGATTCGCGCTATTTAGAAAGAGAGAGCAATATTTCAAGAATGCATGCGTCAA
TTTTACGCAGACTATCTTTCTAGGGTTAATCTAGCTGCATCAGGATCATATCGTCGGGTCTTTTTTCCGG
CTCAGTCATCGCCCAAGCTGGCGCTATCTGGGCATCGGGGAGGAAGAAGCCCGTGCCTTTTCCCGCGAGG
TTGAAGCGGCATGGAAAGAGTTTGCCGAGGATGACTGCTGCTGCATTGACGTTGAGCGAAAACGCACGTT
TACCATGATGATTCGGGAAGGTGTGGCCATGCACGCCTTTAACGGTGAACTGTTCGTTCAGGCCACCTGG
GATACCAGTTCGTCGCGGCTTTTCCGGACACAGTTCCGGATGGTCAGCCCGAAGCGCATCAGCAACCCGA
ACAATACCGGCGACAGCCGGAACTGCCGTGCCGGTGTGCAGATTAATGACAGCGGTGCGGCGCTGGGATA
TTACGTCAGCGAGGACGGGTATCCTGGCTGGATGCCGCAGAAATGGACATGGATACCCCGTGAGTTACCC
GGCGGGCGCGCTTGGCGTAATCATGGTCATAGCTGTTTCCTGTGTGAAATTGTTATCCGCTCACAATTCC
ACACAACATACGAGCCGGAAGCATAAAGTGTAAAGCCTGGGGTGCCTAATGAGTGAGCTAACTCACATTA
ATTGCGTTGCGCTCACTGCCCGCTTTCCAGTCGGGAAACCTGTCGTGCCAGCTGCATTAATGAATCGGCC
AACGCGCGGGGAGAGGCGGTTTGCGTATTGGGCGCTCTTCCGCTTCCTCGCTCACTGACTCGCTGCGCTC
GGTCGTTCGGCTGCGGCGAGCGGTATCAGCTCACTCAAAGGCGGTAATACGGTTATCCACAGAATCAGGG
GATAACGCAGGAAAGAACATGTGAGCAAAAGGCCAGCAAAAGGCCAGGAACCGTAAAAAGGCCGCGTTGC
TGGCGTTTTTCCATAGGCTCCGCCCCCCTGACGAGCATCACAAAAATCGACGCTCAAGTCAGAGGTGGCG
AAACCCGACAGGACTATAAAGATACCAGGCGTTTCCCCCTGGAAGCTCCCTCGTGCGCTCTCCTGTTCCG
ACCCTGCCGCTTACCGGATACCTGTCCGCCTTTCTCCCTTCGGGAAGCGTGGCGCTTTCTCATAGCTCAC
GCTGTAGGTATCTCAGTTCGGTGTAGGTCGTTCGC
